Addgene plasmid #105179: pLN381 (FuGW-S(NFY)p-mKate2)
Purpose: synthetic promoter NFY drives mKate2 expression
Depositing lab: Timothy Lu. Depositing organization: Massachusetts Institute of Technology. Publication: Synthetic RNA-Based Immunomodulatory Gene Circuits for Cancer Immunotherapy. Nissim L, Wu MR, Pery E, Binder-Nissim A, Suzuki HI, Stupp D, Wehrspaun C, Tabach Y, Sharp PA, Lu TK. Cell. 2017 Nov 16;171(5):1138-1150.e15. doi: 10.1016/j.cell.2017.09.049. Epub 2017 Oct 19. PubMed 29056342.
Backbone
  Vector backbone: FUGW
  Backbone size w/o insert (bp): 9000
  Vector type: Mammalian Expression, Lentiviral, Synthetic Biology
Growth in bacteria
  Bacterial resistance: Ampicillin, 100 μg/mL
  Growth temperature: 37°C
  Growth strain: NEB Stable
  Copy number: Unknown
Gene/Insert
  Gene/Insert name: S(NFY)p-mKate2
  Species: Synthetic
Terms and licenses: Academic/Nonprofit Terms; Industry Terms: Not Available to Industry
How to cite: pLN381 (FuGW-S(NFY)p-mKate2) was a gift from Timothy Lu (Addgene plasmid # 105179 ; http://n2t.net/addgene:105179 ; RRID:Addgene_105179)
