[The description below was written by a language model from this plasmid's Addgene catalogue record and pLannotate feature annotations shown in this document.]
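Description:
pLN381 (FuGW-S(NFY)p-mKate2) is a lentiviral transfer plasmid built on the FUGW backbone, about 9.1 kb in the sequenced record, for expression in mammalian cells and for synthetic biology work. It is propagated in E. coli using a high-copy ColE1/pUC-type origin and ampicillin resistance (bla); an f1 origin is also present. Outside the proviral region, an SV40 promoter/EM7 promoter pair drives a bleomycin/Zeocin resistance gene with an SV40 polyadenylation signal, a cassette that could in principle work in either mammalian cells or bacteria, though the catalogue lists only ampicillin for selection.

The viral portion has a typical HIV-1-derived layout. A CMV enhancer/promoter fused to a truncated 5' LTR drives genomic RNA production in packaging cells. It is followed by the Ψ packaging signal with a gag fragment, the Rev response element for Rev-dependent nuclear export, and the cPPT/CTS. The payload sits upstream of a WPRE, which enhances transcript stability and expression, and is followed by a second truncated LTR and a bGH polyadenylation signal.

The payload is a synthetic promoter, S(NFY)p, driving the far-red fluorescent protein mKate2. The automated annotation labels the reporter ORF as TagRFP, a close relative of mKate2 also derived from Entacmaea quadricolor. This ORF is annotated on the opposite strand from the other lentiviral elements, which the record does not explain. The synthetic promoter itself is not annotated in the feature table, and its composition is not described; the name suggests responsiveness to the transcription factor NF-Y. The construct serves as a fluorescent reporter of that promoter's activity in transduced cells, and it comes from work on synthetic gene circuits for cancer immunotherapy.
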