Features (pLannotate 1.2.2; 29 found; start..end, strand, type, name):
    122..710     -  misc_feature   WPRE: woodchuck hepatitis virus posttranscriptional regulatory element
    710..729     -  misc_feature   MCS (fragment): pBluescript multiple cloning site
   1164..1877    +  CDS            TagRFP: monomeric derivative of red fluorescent protein from Entacmaea quadricolor (Merzlyak et al., 2007) mammalian codon-optimized
   1977..2094    -  misc_feature   cPPT/CTS: central polypurine tract and central termination sequence of HIV-1
   2144..2244    -  CDS            Rev (fragment): human immunodeficiency virus 1 (HIV-1) Rev protein; rev; enhances nuclear export of unspliced and incompletely spliced viral mRNAs
   2621..2854    -  misc_feature   RRE: The Rev response element (RRE) of HIV-1 allows for Rev-dependent mRNA export from the nucleus to the cytoplasm.
   3000..3363    -  CDS            HIV-1 gag (fragment): gag protein from human immunodeficiency virus 1; gag
   3347..3472    -  misc_feature   HIV-1 Ψ: packaging signal of human immunodeficiency virus type 1
   3519..3699    -  LTR            5' LTR (truncated): truncated 5' long terminal repeat (LTR) from HIV-1
   3717..3916    -  promoter       CMV promoter: human cytomegalovirus (CMV) immediate early promoter
   3917..4296    -  enhancer       CMV enhancer: human cytomegalovirus immediate early enhancer
   4451..4503    +  misc_feature   bom (fragment): basis of mobility region from pBR322
   4562..4666    +  promoter       AmpR promoter: bla
   4667..5527    +  CDS            AmpR: β-lactamase; bla; confers resistance to ampicillin, carbenicillin, and related antibiotics
   5698..6286    +  rep_origin     ori: high-copy-number ColE1/pMB1/pBR322/pUC origin of replication
   6469..6561    +  CDS            lacI (fragment): lac repressor; lacI; The lac repressor binds to the lac operator to inhibit transcription in E. coli. This inhibition can be relieved by adding lactose or isopropyl-β-D-thiogalactopyranoside (IPTG).
   6574..6595    +  protein_bind   CAP binding site: CAP binding activates transcription in the presence of cAMP. E. coli catabolite activator protein
   6610..6640    +  promoter       lac promoter: promoter for the E. coli lac operon
   6648..6664    +  protein_bind   lac operator: The lac repressor binds to the lac operator to inhibit transcription in E. coli. This inhibition can be relieved by adding lactose or isopropyl-β-D-thiogalactopyranoside (IPTG). lac repressor encoded by lacI
   6737..6858    -  polyA_signal   SV40 poly(A) signal: SV40 polyadenylation signal
   6853..6978    -  CDS            ble (fragment): BLE_KLEPN - Experimental evidence at protein level: Swiss-Prot protein existence level 1. Binding protein with a strong affinity to the bleomycin family of antibiotics. Binds to CL990; an antimitotic-antibiotic compound. From Klebsiella pneumoniae.
   6988..7362    -  CDS            BleoR: antibiotic-binding protein; Sh ble from Streptoalloteichus hindustanus; confers resistance to bleomycin, phleomycin, and Zeocin™
   7381..7428    -  promoter       EM7 promoter: synthetic bacterial promoter&nbsp
   7476..7805    -  promoter       SV40 promoter: SV40 enhancer and early promoter
   7819..8247    -  rep_origin     f1 ori (sequence partly withheld): f1 bacteriophage origin of replication; arrow indicates direction of (+) strand synthesis
   8268..8289    -  promoter       SV40 promoter (fragment): SV40 enhancer and early promoter
   8293..8517    -  polyA_signal   bGH poly(A) signal: bovine growth hormone polyadenylation signal
   8549..8729    -  LTR            5' LTR (truncated): truncated 5' long terminal repeat (LTR) from HIV-1
   8736..185     -  CDS            nef (fragment) (across the origin): NEF_HV1H2 - Experimental evidence at protein level: Swiss-Prot protein existence level 1. Extracellular Nef protein targets CD4(+) T-lymphocytes for apoptosis by interacting with CXCR4 surface receptors. From Human immunodeficiency virus type 1 group M subtype B (isolate HXB2) (HIV-1).
>Addgene plasmid #105179 | pLN381 (FuGW-S(NFY)p-mKate2) | addgene full sequence | sequence record 201235 | Addgene NGS Result
GGAAAACCCACCTCCTCCTCCTCTTGTGCTTCTAGCCAGGCACAATCAGCATTGGTAGCTGCTGTATTGC
TACTTGTGATTGCTCCATGTTTTTCTAGGTCTCGAGGTCGACGGTATCGATGCGGGGAGGCGGCCCAAAG
GGAGATCCGACTCGTCTGAGGGCGAAGGCGAAGACGCGGAAGAGGCCGCAGAGCCGGCAGCAGGCCGCGG
GAAGGAAGGTCCGCTGGATTGAGGGCCGAAGGGACGTAGCAGAAGGACGTCCCGCGCAGAATCCAGGTGG
CAACACAGGCGAGCAGCCAAGGAAAGGACGATGATTTCCCCGACAACACCACGGAATTGTCAGTGCCCAA
CAGCCGAGCCCCTGTCCAGCAGCGGGCAAGGCAGGCGGCGATGAGTTCCGCCGTGGCAATAGGGAGGGGG
AAAGCGAAAGTCCCGGAAAGGAGCTGACAGGTGGTGGCAATGCCCCAACCAGTGGGGGTTGCGTCAGCAA
ACACAGTGCACACCACGCCACGTTGCCTGACAACGGGCCACAACTCCTCATAAAGAGACAGCAACCAGGA
TTTATACAAGGAGGAGAAAATGAAAGCCATACGGGAAGCAATAGCATGATACAAAGGCATTAAAGCAGCG
TATCCACATAGCGTAAAAGGAGCAACATAGTTAAGAATACCAGTCAATCTTTCACAAATTTTGTAATCCA
GAGGTTGATTATCGATAAGCTTGATATCGCGGCCGCCCTGCACCTGCAGGTCAGCCAATCAGAGAGCGAG
CCAATCAGAATCCCAGCCAATCAGAGACTGGGCCAATCAGAAACTTCAGCCAATCAGAGGTCGAGCCAAT
CAGAGAGCCAGCCAATCAGATCCTGGGCCAATCAGAACGAATTCTGCCCTACTGACACTGCCTGCCGTCA
GCCAATCAGAGAGCGAGCCAATCAGAATCCCAGCCAATCAGAGACTGGGCCAATCAGAAACTTCAGCCAA
TCAGAGGTCGAGCCAATCAGAGAGCCAGCCAATCAGATCCTGGGCCAATCAGAACGAATATCCGCGGCGC
GCCAGACGCTAGCGGGGGGCTATAAAAGGGGGTGGGGGCGTTCGTCCTCACTCTAGATCTGCGATCTAAG
TAAGCTTGGCATTCCGGTACTGTTGGTAAACCAGCTCGCCACCATGGTGTCTAAGGGCGAAGAGCTGATT
AAGGAGAACATGCACATGAAGCTGTACATGGAGGGCACCGTGAACAACCACCACTTCAAGTGCACATCCG
AGGGCGAAGGCAAGCCCTACGAGGGCACCCAGACCATGAGAATCAAGGTGGTCGAGGGCGGCCCTCTCCC
CTTCGCCTTCGACATCCTGGCTACCAGCTTCATGTACGGCAGCAAAACCTTCATCAACCACACCCAGGGC
ATCCCCGACTTCTTTAAGCAGTCCTTCCCTGAGGGCTTCACATGGGAGAGAGTCACCACATACGAAGACG
GGGGCGTGCTGACCGCTACCCAGGACACCAGCCTCCAGGACGGCTGCCTCATCTACAACGTCAAGATCAG
AGGGGTGAACTTCCCATCCAACGGCCCTGTGATGCAGAAGAAAACACTCGGCTGGGAGGCCTCCACCGAG
ATGCTGTACCCCGCTGACGGCGGCCTGGAAGGCAGAAGCGACATGGCCCTGAAGCTCGTGGGCGGGGGCC
ACCTGATCTGCAACTTGAAGACCACATACAGATCCAAGAAACCCGCTAAGAACCTCAAGATGCCCGGCGT
CTACTATGTGGACAGAAGACTGGAAAGAATCAAGGAGGCCGACAAAGAGACCTACGTCGAGCAGCACGAG
GTGGCTGTGGCCAGATACTGCGACCTCCCTAGCAAACTGGGGCACAAACTTAATTGATAAACCGGTTGCA
GTCCCGGGTAAGCGGGACTCTGGGGTTCGAAATGACCGACCAAGCATTAACCAAACTGGATCTCTGCTGT
CCCTGTAATAAACCCGAAAATTTTGAATTTTTGTAATTTGTTTTTGTAATTCTTTAGTTTGTATGTCTGT
TGCTATTATGTCTACTATTCTTTCCCCTGCACTGTACCCCCCAATCCCCCCTTTTCTTTTAAAATTGTGG
ATGAATACTGCCATTTGTCTGCAGAATTGGCGCACGCAGTGCCGATCCGTTCACTAATCGAATGGATCTG
TCTCTGTCTCTCTCTCCACCTTCTTCTTCTATTCCTTCGGGCCTGTCGGGTCCCCTCGGGGTTGGGAGGT
GGGTCTGAAACGATAATGGTGAATATCCCTGCCTAACTCTATTCACTATAGAAAGTACAGCAAAAACTAT
TCTTAAACCTACCAAGCCTCCTACTATCATTATGAATAATTTTATATACCACAGCCAATTTGTTATGTTA
AACCAATTCCACAAACTTGCCCATTTATCTAATTCCAATAATTCTTGTTCATTCTTTTCTTGCTGGTTTT
GCGATTCTTCAATTAAGGAGTGTATTAAGCTTGTGTAATTGTTAATTTCTCTGTCCCACTCCATCCAGGT
CGTGTGATTCCAAATCTGTTCCAGAGATTTATTACTCCAACTAGCATTCCAAGGCACAGCAGTGGTGCAA
ATGAGTTTTCCAGAGCAACCCCAAATCCCCAGGAGCTGTTGATCCTTTAGGTATCTTTCCACAGCCAGGA
TTCTTGCCTGGAGCTGCTTGATGCCCCAGACTGTGAGTTGCAACAGATGCTGTTGCGCCTCAATAGCCCT
CAGCAAATTGTTCTGCTGCTGCACTATACCAGACAATAATTGTCTGGCCTGTACCGTCAGCGTCATTGAC
GCTGCGCCCATAGTGCTTCCTGCTGCTCCCAAGAACCCAAGGAACAAAGCTCCTATTCCCACTGCTCTTT
TTTCTCTCTGCACCACTCTTCTCTTTGCCTTGGTGGGTGCTACTCCTAATGGTTCAATTTTTACTACTTT
ATATTTATATAATTCACTTCTCCAATTGTCCCTCATATCTCCTCCTCCAGGTCTGAAGATCAGCGGCCGC
TTGCTGTGCGGTGGTCTTACTTTTGTTTTGCTCTTCCTCTATCTTGTCTAAAGCTTCCTTGGTGTCTTTT
ATCTCTATCCTTTGATGCACACAATAGAGGGTTGCTACTGTATTATATAATGATCTAAGTTCTTCTGATC
CTGTCTGAAGGGATGGTTGTAGCTGTCCCAGTATTTGTCTACAGCCTTCTGATGTTTCTAACAGGCCAGG
ATTAACTGCGAATCGTTCTAGCTCCCTGCTTGCCCATACTATATGTTTTAATTTATATTTTTTCTTTCCC
CCTGGCCTTAACCGAATTTTTTCCCATCGCGATCTAATTCTCCCCCGCTTAATACTGACGCTCTCGCACC
CATCTCTCTCCTTCTAGCCTCCGCTAGTCAAAATTTTTGGCGTACTCACCAGTCGCCGCCCCTCGCCTCT
TGCCGTGCGCGCTTCAGCAAGCCGAGTCCTGCGTCGAGAGAGCTCCTCTGGTTTCCCTTTCGCTTTCAAG
TCCCTGTTCGGGCGCCACTGCTAGAGATTTTCCACACTGACTAAAAGGGTCTGAGGGATCTCTAGTTACC
AGAGTCACACAACAGACGGGCACACACTACTTGAAGCACTCAAGGCAAGCTTTATTGAGGCTTAAGCAGT
GGGTTCCCTAGTTAGCCAGAGAGCTCCCAGGCTCAGATCTGGTCTAACCAGAGAGACCCAGTACAGGCAA
AACGCGCTGCTTATATAGACCTCCCACCGTACACGCCTACCGCCCATTTGCGTCAATGGGGCGGAGTTGT
TACGACATTTTGGAAAGTCCCGTTGATTTTGGTGCCAAAACAAACTCCCATTGACGTCAATGGGGTGGAG
ACTTGGAAATCCCCGTGAGTCAAACCGCTATCCACGCCCATTGATGTACTGCCAAAACCGCATCACCATG
GTAATAGCGATGACTAATACGTAGATGTACTGCCAAGTAGGAAAGTCCCATAAGGTCATGTACTGGGCAT
AATGCCAGGCGGGCCATTTACCGTCATTGACGTCAATAGGGGGCGTACTTGGCATATGATACACTTGATG
TACTGCCAAGTGGGCAGTTTACCGTAAATACTCCACCCATTGACGTCAATGGAAAGTCCCTATTGGCGTT
ACTATGGGAACATACGTCATTATTGACGTCAATGGGCGGGGGTCGTTGGGCGGTCAGCCAGGCGGGCCAT
TTACCGTAAGTTATGTAACGCGGAACTCCATATATGGGCTATGAACTAATGACCCCGTAATTGATTACTA
TTAATAACTAGTCAATAATCAATGTCAACGCGTATATCTGGCCCGTACATCGCGAAGCAGCGCAAAACGC
CTAACCCTAAGCAGATTCTTCATGCAATTGTCGGTCAAGCCTTGCCTTGTTGTAGCTTAAATTTTGCTCG
CGCACTACTCAGCGACCTCCAACACACAAGCAGGGAGCAGATACTGGCTTAACTATGCGGCATCAGAGCA
GATTGTACTGAGAGTGCACCATAGGGGATCGGGAGATCTCCCGATCCGTCGACGTCAGGTGGCACTTTTC
GGGGAAATGTGCGCGGAACCCCTATTTGTTTATTTTTCTAAATACATTCAAATATGTATCCGCTCATGAG
ACAATAACCCTGATAAATGCTTCAATAATATTGAAAAAGGAAGAGTATGAGTATTCAACATTTCCGTGTC
GCCCTTATTCCCTTTTTTGCGGCATTTTGCCTTCCTGTTTTTGCTCACCCAGAAACGCTGGTGAAAGTAA
AAGATGCTGAAGATCAGTTGGGTGCACGAGTGGGTTACATCGAACTGGATCTCAACAGCGGTAAGATCCT
TGAGAGTTTTCGCCCCGAAGAACGTTTTCCAATGATGAGCACTTTTAAAGTTCTGCTATGTGGCGCGGTA
TTATCCCGTATTGACGCCGGGCAAGAGCAACTCGGTCGCCGCATACACTATTCTCAGAATGACTTGGTTG
AGTACTCACCAGTCACAGAAAAGCATCTTACGGATGGCATGACAGTAAGAGAATTATGCAGTGCTGCCAT
AACCATGAGTGATAACACTGCGGCCAACTTACTTCTGACAACGATCGGAGGACCGAAGGAGCTAACCGCT
TTTTTGCACAACATGGGGGATCATGTAACTCGCCTTGATCGTTGGGAACCGGAGCTGAATGAAGCCATAC
CAAACGACGAGCGTGACACCACGATGCCTGTAGCAATGGCAACAACGTTGCGCAAACTATTAACTGGCGA
ACTACTTACTCTAGCTTCCCGGCAACAATTAATAGACTGGATGGAGGCGGATAAAGTTGCAGGACCACTT
CTGCGCTCGGCCCTTCCGGCTGGCTGGTTTATTGCTGATAAATCTGGAGCCGGTGAGCGTGGGTCTCGCG
GTATCATTGCAGCACTGGGGCCAGATGGTAAGCCCTCCCGTATCGTAGTTATCTACACGACGGGGAGTCA
GGCAACTATGGATGAACGAAATAGACAGATCGCTGAGATAGGTGCCTCACTGATTAAGCATTGGTAACTG
TCAGACCAAGTTTACTCATATATACTTTAGATTGATTTAAAACTTCATTTTTAATTTAAAAGGATCTAGG
TGAAGATCCTTTTTGATAATCTCATGACCAAAATCCCTTAACGTGAGTTTTCGTTCCACTGAGCGTCAGA
CCCCGTAGAAAAGATCAAAGGATCTTCTTGAGATCCTTTTTTTCTGCGCGTAATCTGCTGCTTGCAAACA
AAAAAACCACCGCTACCAGCGGTGGTTTGTTTGCCGGATCAAGAGCTACCAACTCTTTTTCCGAAGGTAA
CTGGCTTCAGCAGAGCGCAGATACCAAATACTGTTCTTCTAGTGTAGCCGTAGTTAGGCCACCACTTCAA
GAACTCTGTAGCACCGCCTACATACCTCGCTCTGCTAATCCTGTTACCAGTGGCTGCTGCCAGTGGCGAT
AAGTCGTGTCTTACCGGGTTGGACTCAAGACGATAGTTACCGGATAAGGCGCAGCGGTCGGGCTGAACGG
GGGGTTCGTGCACACAGCCCAGCTTGGAGCGAACGACCTACACCGAACTGAGATACCTACAGCGTGAGCT
ATGAGAAAGCGCCACGCTTCCCGAAGGGAGAAAGGCGGACAGGTATCCGGTAAGCGGCAGGGTCGGAACA
GGAGAGCGCACGAGGGAGCTTCCAGGGGGAAACGCCTGGTATCTTTATAGTCCTGTCGGGTTTCGCCACC
TCTGACTTGAGCGTCGATTTTTGTGATGCTCGTCAGGGGGGCGGAGCCTATGGAAAAACGCCAGCAACGC
GGCCTTTTTACGGTTCCTGGCCTTTTGCTGGCCTTTTGCTCACATGTTCTTTCCTGCGTTATCCCCTGAT
TCTGTGGATAACCGTATTACCGCCTTTGAGTGAGCTGATACCGCTCGCCGCAGCCGAACGACCGAGCGCA
GCGAGTCAGTGAGCGAGGAAGCGGAAGAGCGCCCAATACGCAAACCGCCTCTCCCCGCGCGTTGGCCGAT
TCATTAATGCAGCTGGCACGACAGGTTTCCCGACTGGAAAGCGGGCAGTGAGCGCAACGCAATTAATGTG
AGTTAGCTCACTCATTAGGCACCCCAGGCTTTACACTTTATGCTTCCGGCTCGTATGTTGTGTGGAATTG
TGAGCGGATAACAATTTCACACAGGAAACAGCTATGACCATGATTACGCCAAGCTCTAGCTAGAGGTCGA
CGGTATACAGACATGATAAGATACATTGATGAGTTTGGACAAACCACAACTAGAATGCAGTGAAAAAAAT
GCTTTATTTGTGAAATTTGTGATGCTATTGCTTTATTTGTAACCATTATAAGCTGCAATAAACAAGTTGG
GGTGGGCGAAGAACTCCAGCATGAGATCCCCGCGCTGGAGGATCATCCAGCCGGCGTCCCGGAAAACGAT
TCCGAAGCCCAACCTTTCATAGAAGGCGGCGGTGGAATCGAAATCTCGTAGCACGTGTCAGTCCTGCTCC
TCGGCCACGAAGTGCACGCAGTTGCCGGCCGGGTCGCGCAGGGCGAACTCCCGCCCCCACGGCTGCTCGC
CGATCTCGGTCATGGCCGGCCCGGAGGCGTCCCGGAAGTTCGTGGACACGACCTCCGACCACTCGGCGTA
CAGCTCGTCCAGGCCGCGCACCCACACCCAGGCCAGGGTGTTGTCCGGCACCACCTGGTCCTGGACCGCG
CTGATGAACAGGGTCACGTCGTCCCGGACCACACCGGCGAAGTCGTCCTCCACGAAGTCCCGGGAGAACC
CGAGCCGGTCGGTCCAGAACTCGACCGCTCCGGCGACGTCGCGCGCGGTGAGCACCGGAACGGCACTGGT
CAACTTGGCCATGGTTTAGTTCCTCACCTTGTCGTATTATACTATGCCGATATACTATGCCGATGATTAA
TTGTCAACACGTGCTGATCAGATCCGAAAATGGATATACAAGCTCCCGGGAGCTTTTTGCAAAAGCCTAG
GCCTCCAAAAAAGCCTCCTCACTACTTCTGGAATAGCTCAGAGGCAGAGGCGGCCTCGGCCTCTGCATAA
ATAAAAAAAATTAGTCAGCCATGGGGCGGAGAATGGGCGGAACTGGGCGGAGTTAGGGGCGGGATGGGCG
GAGTTAGGGGCGGGACTATGGTTGCTGACTAATTGAGATGCATGCTTTGCATACTTCTGCCTGCTGGGGA
GCCTGGGGACTTTCCACACCTGGTTGCTGACTAATTGAGATGCATGCTTTGCATACTTCTGCCTGCTGGG
GAGCCTGGGGACTTTCCACACCCTAACTGACACACATTCCACAGAATTAATTCGCGTTAAATTTTTGTTA
AATCAGCTCATTTTTTAACCAATAGGCCGAAATCGGCAAAATCCCTTATAAATCAAAAGAATAGACCGAG
ATAGGGT
[37 nt withheld, positions 7918-7954]
AAAGAACGTGGACTCCAACGTCAAAGG
[49 nt withheld, positions 7982-8030]
T
[91 nt withheld, positions 8032-8122]
G
[124 nt withheld, positions 8124-8247]
GGGGATACCCCCTAGAGCCCCAGCTGGTTCTTTCCGCCTCAGAAGCCATAGAGCCCACCGCATCCCCAGC
ATGCCTGCTATTGTCTTCCCAATCCTCCCCCTTGCTGTCCTGCCCCACCCCACCCCCCAGAATAGAATGA
CACCTACTCAGACAATGCGATGCAATTTCCTCATTTTATTAGGAAAGGACAGTGGGAGTGGCACCTTCCA
GGGTCAAGGAAGGCACGGGGGAGGGGCAAACAACAGATGGCTGGCAACTAGAAGGCACAGTCGAGGCTGA
TCAGCGGGTTTAAACGGGCCCTGCTAGAGATTTTCCACACTGACTAAAAGGGTCTGAGGGATCTCTAGTT
ACCAGAGTCACACAACAGACGGGCACACACTACTTGAAGCACTCAAGGCAAGCTTTATTGAGGCTTAAGC
AGTGGGTTCCCTAGTTAGCCAGAGAGCTCCCAGGCTCAGATCTGGTCTAACCAGAGAGACCCAGTACAGT
CCGGATGCAGCTCTCGGGCCATGTGATGAAATGCTAGGCGGCTGTCAAACCTCCACTCTAATACTTCTCT
CTCCGGGTCATCCATCCCATGCAGGCTCACAGGGTGTAACAAGCGGGTGTTCTCTCCTTCATTGGCTTCT
TCTACCTTCTCTTGCTCAACTGGTACTAGCTTGTAGCACCATCCAAAGGTCAGTGGATATCTGATCCCTG
GCCCTGGTGTGTAGTTCTGCCAATCAGGGAAGTAGCCTTGTGTGTGGTAGATCCACAGATCAAGGATATC
TTGTCTTCGTTGGGAGTGAATTAGCCCTTCCAGTCCCCCCTTTTCTTTTAAAAAGTGGCTAAGATCTACA
GCTGCCTTGTAAGTCATTGGTCTTAAAGGTACCTGAGGTGTGACT
